>Addgene plasmid #79223 | pAB043c | depositor full sequence | sequence record 148344 | Full Sequence
TGAGATCCTTTTTTTCTGCGCGTAATCTGCTGCTTGCAAACAAAAAAACCACCGCTACCAGCGGTGGTTT
GTTTGCCGGATCAAGAGCTACCACCTCTTTTTCCGAAGGTAACTGGCTTCAGCAGAGCGCAGATACCAAA
TACTGTCCTTCTAGTGTAGCCGTAGTTAGGCCACCACTTCAAGAACTCTGTAGCACCGCCTACATACCTC
GCTCTGCTAATCCTGTTACCAGTGGCTGCTGCCAGTGGCGATAAGTCGTGTCTTACCGGGTTGGACTCAA
GACGATAGTTACCGGATAAGGCGCAGCGGTCGGGCTGAACGGGGGGTTCGTGCACACAGCCCAGCTTGGA
GCGAACGACCTACACCGAACTGAGATACCTACAGCGTGAGCTATGAGAAAGCGCCACGCTTCCCGAAGGG
AGAAAGGCGGACAGGTATCCGGTAAGCGGCAGGGTCGGAACAGGAGAGCGCACGAGGGAGCTTCCAGGGG
GAAACGCCTGGTATCTTTATAGTCCTGTCGGGTTTCGCCACCTCTGACTTGAGCGTCGATTTTTGTGATG
CTCGTCAGGGGGGCGGAGCCTATGGAAAAACGCCAGCAACGCGGCCTTTTTACGGTTCCTGGCCTTTTGC
TGGCCTTTTGCTCACATGTTCTTTCCTGCGTTATCCCCTGATTCTGTGGATAACCGTATTACCGCCTTTG
AGTGAGCTGATACCGCTCGCCGCAGCCGAACGACCGAGCGCAGCGAGTCAGTGAGCGAGGAAGCGGAAGA
GCGCCTGATGCGGTATTTTCTCCTTACGCATCTGTGCGGTATTTCACACCGCATATGGTGCACTCTCAGT
ACAATCTGCTCTGATGCCGCATAGTTAAGCCAGTATACACTCCGCTATCGCTACGTGACTGGGTCATGGC
TGCGCCCCGACACCCGCCAACACCCGCTGACGCGCCCTGACGGGCTTGTCTGCTCCCGGCATCCGCTTAC
AGACAAGCTGTGACCGTCTCCGGGAGCTGCATGTGTCAGAGGTTTTCACCGTCATCACCGAAACGCGCGA
GGCAGCTGCGGTAAAGCTCATCAGCGTGGTCGTGAAGCGATTCACAGATGTCTGCCTGTTCATCCGCGTC
CAGCTCGTTGAGTTTCTCCAGAAGCGTTAATGTCTGGCTTCTGATAAAGCGGGCCATGTTAAGGGCGGTT
TTTTCCTGTTTGGTCACTGATGCCTCCGTGTAAGGGGGATTTCTGTTCATGGGGGTAATGATACCGATGA
AACGAGAGAGGATGCTCACGATACGGGTTACTGATGATGAACAAGAGGACATCCGGTCAAATAAAACGAA
AGGCTCAGTCGAAAGACTGGGCCTTTCGTTTTGCTGAGGAGACTTAGGGACCCTGGTTTCCCGACTGGAA
AGCGGGCAGTGAGCGCAACGCAATTAATGTGAGTTAGCTCACTCATTAGGCACCCCAGGCTTTACACTTT
ATGCTTCCGGCTCGTATGTTGTGTGGAATTGTGAGCGGATAACAATTTCACACACCTGCAGGTGCAGTAA
GGAGGAAAAAAAAATGAGCACAAAAAAGAAA
[261 nt withheld, positions 1572-1832]
ATGCAGCCGTCACTTAGAAGTGAGTATGAGTACCCTGTTTTTTCTCATGTTCAGGCAGGGATGTTCTCAC
CTGAGCTTAGAACCTTTACCAAAGGTGATGCGGAGAGATGGGTAAGCACAACCAAAAAAGCCAGTGATTC
TGCATTCTGGCTTGAGGTTGAAGGTAATTCCATGACCGCACCAACAGGCTCCAAGCCAAGCTTTCCTGAC
GGAATGTTAATTCTCGTTGACCCTGAGCAGGCTGTTGAGCCAGGTGATTTCTGCATAGCCAGACTTGGGG
GTGATGAGTTTACCTTCAAGAAACTGATCAGGGATAGCGGTCAGGTGTTTTTACAACCACTAAACCCACA
GTACCCAATGATCCCATGCAATGAGAGTTGTTCCGTTGTGGGGAAAGTTATCGCTAGTCAGTGGCCTGAA
GAGACGTTTGGGGACTACAAGGACGACGATGACAAGATGTCGCAGGAGAGGCCCACGTTCTACCGGCAGG
AGCTGAACAAGACCATCTGGGAGGTGCCCGAACGATACCAGAACCTGTCCCCGGTGGGCTCGGGCGCCTA
TGGCTCGGTGTGTGCTGCTTTTGATACAAAGACGGGGCATCGTGTGGCAGTTAAGAAGCTGTCGAGACCG
TTTCAGTCCATCATTCACGCCAAAAGGACCTACCGAGAGTTGCGTCTGCTGAAGCACATGAAACACGAAA
ATGTGATTGGTCTGTTGGATGTGTTCACACCCGCAAGGTCACTGGAGGAATTCAATGACGTGTACCTGGT
GACCCATCTCATGGGGGCGGACCTGAACAACATCGTGAAGTGCCAGAAGCTGACCGACGACCACGTTCAG
TTTCTCATCTACCAGATCCTCCGAGGGCTGAAGTATATACATTCGGCTGACATAATTCACAGGGACCTAA
AGCCCAGCAACCTAGCTGTGAACGAAGACTGTGAGCTCAAGATTCTGGATTTTGGGCTGGCTCGGCACAC
TGATGATGAGATGACAGGCTACGTGGCTACCAGGTGGTACCGAGCCCCAGAGATCATGCTGAATTGGATG
CACTACAACCAGACAGTGGATATTTGGTCCGTGGGCTGCATCATGGCTGAGCTGTTGACCGGAAGAACGT
TGTTTCCTGGTACAGACCATATTGATCAGTTGAAGCTCATTTTAAGACTCGTTGGAACCCCAGGGGCTGA
GCTTCTGAAGAAAATCTCCTCAGAGTCTGCAAGAAACTACATTCAGTCTCTGGCCCAGATGCCGAAGATG
AACTTCGCAAATGTATTTATTGGTGCCAATCCCCTGGCTGTCGACCTACTGGAGAAGATGCTCGTTTTGG
ACTCAGATAAGAGGATCACAGCAGCCCAAGCTCTTGCGCATGCCTACTTTGCTCAGTACCACGACCCTGA
TGATGAGCCTGTTGCTGACCCTTATGACCAGTCCTTTGAAAGCAGGGACCTTCTCATAGATGAGTGGAAG
AGCCTGACCTATGATGAAGTCATCAGCTTTGTGCCACCACCCCTTGACCAAGAAGAAATGGAGTCCCACC
ATCATCACCATCATTAACTTAATTAACGGCACTCCTCAGCAAATATAATGACCCTCTTGATAACCCAAGA
GGGCATTTTTTAATGCCCATGGCGTTTATTTGCCGACTACCTTGGTGATCTCGCCTTTCACGTAGTGGAC
AAATTCTTCCAACTGATCTGCGCGCGAGGCCAAGCGATCTTCTTCTTGTCCAAGATAAGCCTGTCTAGCT
TCAAGTATGACGGGCTGATACTGGGCCGGCAGGCGCTCCATTGCCCAGTCGGCAGCGACATCCTTCGGCG
CGATTTTGCCGGTTACTGCGCTGTACCAAATGCGGGACAACGTAAGCACTACATTTCGCTCATCGCCAGC
CCAGTCGGGCGGCGAGTTCCATAGCGTTAAGGTTTCATTTAGCGCCTCAAATAGATCCTGTTCAGGAACC
GGATCAAAGAGTTCCTCCGCCGCTGGACCTACCAAGGCAACGCTATGTTCTCTTGCTTTTGTCAGCAAGA
TAGCCAGATCAATGTCGATCGTGGCTGGCTCGAAGATACCTGCAAGAATGTCATTGCGCTGCCATTCTCC
AAATTGCAGTTCGCGCTTAGCTGGATAACGCCACGGAATGATGTCGTCGTGCACAACAATGGTGACTTCT
ACAGCGCGGAGAATCTCGCTCTCTCCAGGGGAAGCCGAAGTTTCCAAAAGGTCGTTGATCAAAGCTCGCC
GCGTTGTTTCATCAAGCCTTACGGTCACCGTAACCAGCAAATCAATATCACTGTGTGGCTTCAGGCCGCC
ATCCACTGCGGAGCCGTACAAATGTACGGCCAGCAACGTCGGTTCGAGATGGCGCTCGATGACGCCAACT
ACCTCTGATAGTTGAGTCGATACTTCGGCGATCACCGCTTCCCTCATACTCTTCCTTTTTCAATATTATT
GAAGCATTTATCAGGGTTATTGTCTCATGAGCGGATACATATTTGAATGTATTTAGAAAAATATTAATTG
CGTTGCGCTCACTGCCCGCTTTCCAGTCGGGAAACCTGTCGTGCCAGCTGCATTAATGAATCGGCCAACG
CGCGGGGAGAGGCGGTTTGCGTATTGGGCGCCAGGGTGGTTTTTCTTTTCACCAGTGAGACGGGCAACAG
CTGATTGCCCTTCACCGCCTGGCCCTGAGAGAGTTGCAGCAAGCGGTCCACGCTGGTTTGCCCCAGCAGG
CGAAAATCCTGTTTGATGGTGGTTAACGGCGGGATATAACATGAGCTGTCTTCGGTATCGTCGTATCCCA
CTACCGAGATATCCGCACCAACGCGCAGCCCGGACTCGGTAATGGCGCGCATTGCGCCCAGCGCCATCTG
ATCGTTGGCAACCAGCATCGCAGTGGGAACGATGCCCTCATTCAGCATTTGCATGGTTTGTTGAAAACCG
GACATGGCACTCCAGTCGCCTTCCCGTTCCGCTATCGGCTGAATTTGATTGCGAGTGAGATATTTATGCC
AGCCAGCCAGACGCAGACGCGCCGAGACAGAACTTAATGGGCCCGCTAACAGCGCGATTTGCTGGTGACC
CAATGCGACCAGATGCTCCACGCCCAGTCGCGTACCGTCTTCATGGGAGAAAATAATACTGTTGATGGGT
GTCTGGTCAGAGACATCAAGAAATAACGCCGGAACATTAGTGCAGGCAGCTTCCACAGCAATGGCATCCT
GGTCATCCAGCGGATAGTTAATGATCAGCCCACTGACGCGTTGCGCGAGAAGATTGTGCACCGCCGCTTT
ACAGGCTTCGACGCCGCTTCGTTCTACCATCGACACCACCACGCTGGCACCCAGTTGATCGGCGCGAGAT
TTAATCGCCGCGACAATTTGCGACGGCGCGTGCAGGGCCAGACTGGAGGTGGCAACGCCAATCAGCAACG
ACTGTTTGCCCGCCAGTTGTTGTGCCACGCGGTTGGGAATGTAATTCAGCTCCGCCATCGCCGCTTCCAC
TTTTTCCCGCGTTTTCGCAGAAACGTGGCTGGCCTGGTTCACCACGCGGGAAACGGTCTGATAAGAGACA
CCGGCATACTCTGCGACATCGTATAACGTTACTGGTTTCACATTCACCACCCTGAATTGACTCTCTTCCG
GGCGCTATCATGCCATACCGCGAAAGGTTTTGCACCATAGGCCAAATAGGCCGT
Features (pLannotate 1.2.2; 15 found; start..end, strand, type, name):
    774..914     -  misc_feature   bom: basis of mobility region from pBR322
   1016..1207    -  CDS            rop: Rop protein, which maintains plasmids at low copy number; rop
   1248..1304    +  CDS            mbeC (fragment): MBEC_ECOLX - Experimental evidence at protein level: Swiss-Prot protein existence level 1. Required for efficient mobilization of ColE1 plasmid and is thus essential to promote the specific transfer of the plasmid during conjugation. Probably functions by inducing DNA bending, helping the MbeA relaxase to melt the DNA around the nic site and cleave the phosphodiester bond. Binds specifically double-stranded DNA (dsDNA) containing the ColE1 oriT but does not recognize the inverted repeat (IR). From Escherichia coli.
   1318..1362    +  terminator     rrnB T1 terminator: transcription terminator T1 from the E. coli rrnB gene
   1425..1446    +  protein_bind   CAP binding site: CAP binding activates transcription in the presence of cAMP. E. coli catabolite activator protein
   1461..1491    +  promoter       lac promoter: promoter for the E. coli lac operon
   1499..1515    +  protein_bind   lac operator: The lac repressor binds to the lac operator to inhibit transcription in E. coli. This inhibition can be relieved by adding lactose or isopropyl-β-D-thiogalactopyranoside (IPTG). lac repressor encoded by lacI
   1554..2264    +  CDS            cI (sequence partly withheld): RPC1_LAMBD - Experimental evidence at protein level: Swiss-Prot protein existence level 1. Acts as a transcriptional repressor that allows virus to establish and maintain latency. Prevents both the viral DNA replication and the exit programs. Clamps the two operator OL (operator left made of OL1, OL2 and OL3 sites) and OR (operator right made of OR1, OR2 and OR3 sites) together by binding to them and arranging the intervening DNA in a loop. This step allows repression of lytic pR and pL promoters by binding to OL1, OL2, OR1 and OR2 simultaneously. The binding of cI on OR2 additionally activate
   2268..2288    +  CDS            FLAG (fragment): FLAG® epitope tag, followed by an enterokinase cleavage site
   2289..3368    +  CDS            Mapk14: MK14_MOUSE - Also known as Crk1, Csbp1, Csbp2. Experimental evidence at protein level: Swiss-Prot protein existence level 1. Serine/threonine kinase which acts as an essential component of the MAP kinase signal transduction pathway. MAPK14 is one of the four p38 MAPKs which play an important role in the cascades of cellular responses evoked by extracellular stimuli such as proinflammatory cytokines or physical stress leading to direct activation of transcription factors. Accordingly, p38 MAPKs phosphorylate a broad range of proteins and it has been estimated that they may have approximately 20
   3468..4259    -  CDS            SmR: aminoglycoside adenylyltransferase (Murphy, 1985); aadA; confers resistance to spectinomycin and streptomycin
   4260..4331    -  promoter       AmpR promoter: bla
   4361..5443    -  CDS            lacI: lac repressor; lacI; The lac repressor binds to the lac operator to inhibit transcription in E. coli. This inhibition can be relieved by adding lactose or isopropyl-β-D-thiogalactopyranoside (IPTG).
   5444..5510    -  promoter       lacIq promoter (fragment): lacI (mutant); In the lacIq allele, a single base change in the promoter boosts expression of the lacI gene about 10-fold.
   5526..588     +  rep_origin     ori (across the origin): high-copy-number ColE1/pMB1/pBR322/pUC origin of replication
