[The description below was written by a language model from this plasmid's Addgene catalogue record and pLannotate feature annotations shown in this document.]
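Description:
pAB043c is a 5.5 kb bacterial expression plasmid built on a ColE1-type backbone and propagated in E. coli under spectinomycin selection. Resistance comes from the aadA aminoglycoside adenylyltransferase gene (SmR), which is annotated as driven by the bla (AmpR) promoter. The replication origin is a ColE1/pMB1-family ori, and the catalogue lists the plasmid as high copy. The feature table also detects a rop coding sequence, the bom mobility region and a small mbeC fragment, all remnants of the ColE1/pBR322 lineage. Rop normally moderates copy number, so the effective copy level may be lower than for pUC-type vectors.

The payload is a fusion of the bacteriophage lambda cI repressor to p38-alpha MAP kinase. The kinase is annotated as matching Mapk14, although the catalogue gives the insert species as synthetic. A short linker between the two parts partly matches a FLAG epitope. The fusion is transcribed from a lac promoter with its CAP binding site and lac operator, downstream of an rrnB T1 terminator that insulates it from upstream transcription. A lacI gene under the stronger lacIq promoter sits on the opposite strand and supplies repressor, so expression of the fusion is kept low until it is induced with IPTG or lactose.

The stated purpose is directed evolution of protein-protein interactions. The design fits a bacterial two-hybrid arrangement, in which the DNA-binding cI domain tethers p38-alpha as a target near a reporter promoter, and a binding partner fused to an RNA polymerase subunit then activates transcription. The partner and reporter components are not on this plasmid, and the record does not describe them.
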