Addgene plasmid #79223: pAB043c
Purpose: Directed Evolution of Protein-Protein Interactions
Depositing lab: David Liu. Depositing organization: Harvard University. Publication: Continuous evolution of Bacillus thuringiensis toxins overcomes insect resistance. Badran AH, Guzov VM, Huai Q, Kemp MM, Vishwanath P, Kain W, Nance AM, Evdokimov A, Moshiri F, Turner KH, Wang P, Malvar T, Liu DR. Nature. 2016 May 5;533(7601):58-63. doi: 10.1038/nature17938. Epub 2016 Apr 27. PubMed 27120167.
Backbone
  Vector backbone: ColEI
  Backbone manufacturer: David Liu Lab
  Backbone size w/o insert (bp): 2992
  Vector type: Bacterial Expression
Growth in bacteria
  Bacterial resistance: Spectinomycin, 50 μg/mL
  Growth temperature: 37°C
  Growth strain: NEB Turbo
  Copy number: High Copy
Gene/Insert
  Gene/Insert name: PlacZ lambda cI-p38-alpha; PlacIq lacI
  Species: Synthetic
  Promoter: PlacZ; PlacIq
  Cloning method: Ligation Independent Cloning
  Sequencing primers: 5′ n/a; 3′ n/a
Terms and licenses: Academic/Nonprofit Terms; Industry Terms: Not Available to Industry
How to cite: pAB043c was a gift from David Liu (Addgene plasmid # 79223 ; http://n2t.net/addgene:79223 ; RRID:Addgene_79223)
