>Addgene plasmid #79223 | pAB043c | addgene partial sequence | sequence record 151310 | pGEX3 5'-CCGGGAGCTGCATGTGTCAGAGG-3'
ACGCGCGAGGCAGCTGCGGTAAAGCTCATCAGCGTGGTCGTGAAGCGATTCACAGATGTCTGCCTGTTCA
TCCGCGTCCAGCTCGTTGAGTTTCTCCAGAAGCGTTAATGTCTGGCTTCTGATAAAGCGGGCCATGTTAA
GGGCGGTTTTTTCCTGTTTGGTCACTGATGCCTCCGTGTAAGGGGGATTTCTGTTCATGGGGGTAATGAT
ACCGATGAAACGAGAGAGGATGCTCACGATACGGGTTACTGATGATGAACAAGAGGACATCCGGTCAAAT
AAAACGAAAGGCTCAGTCGAAAGACTGGGCCTTTCGTTTTGCTGAGGAGACTTAGGGACCCTGGTTTCCC
GACTGGAAAGCGGGCAGTGAGCGCAACGCAATTAATGTGAGTTAGCTCACTCATTAGGCACCCCAGGCTT
TACACTTTATGCTTCCGGCTCGTATGTTGTGTGGAATTGTGAGCGGATAACAATTTCACACACCTGCAGG
TGCAGTAAGGAGGAAAAAAAAATGAGCACAAAAAAGAAA
[261 nt withheld, positions 530-790]
ATGCAGCCGTCACTTAGAAGTGAGTATGAGTACCCTGTTT
