>Addgene plasmid #79223 | pAB043c | addgene partial sequence | sequence record 151311 | Spect-F 5'-cagcccgtcatacttgaagc-3'
AGATCGCTTGGCCTCGCGCGCAGATCAGTTGGAAGAATTTGTCCACTACGTGAAAGGCGAGATCACCAAG
GTAGTCGGCAAATAAACGCCATGGGCATTAAAAAATGCCCTCTTGGGTTATCAAGAGGGTCATTATATTT
GCTGAGGAGTGCCGTTAATTAAGTTAATGATGGTGATGATGGTGGGACTCCATTTCTTCTTGGTCAAGGG
GTGGTGGCACAAAGCTGATGACTTCATCATAGGTCAGGCTCTTCCACTCATCTATGAGAAGGTCCCTGCT
TTCAAAGGACTGGTCATAAGGGTCAGCAACAGGCTCATCATCAGGGTCGTGGTACTGAGCAAAGTAGGCA
TGCGCAAGAGCTTGGGCTGCTGTGATCCTCTTATCTGAGTCCAAAACGAGCATCTTCTCCAGTAGGTCGA
CAGCCAGGGGATTGGCACCAATAAATACATTTGCGAAGTTCATCTTCGGCATCTGGGCCAGAGACTGAAT
GTAGTTTCTTGCAGACTCTGAGGAGATTTTCTTCAGAAGCTCAGCCCCTGGGGTTCCAACGAGTCTTAAA
ATGAGCTTCAACTGATCAATATGGTCTGTACCAGGAAACAACGTTCTTCCGGTCAACAGCTCAGCCATGA
TGCAGCCCACGGACCAAATATCCACTGTCTGGTTGTAGTGCATCCAATTCAGCATGATCTCTGGGGCTCG
GTACCACCTGGTAGCCACGTAGCCTGTCATCTCATCATCAGTGTGCCGAGCCAGCCCAAAATCCAGAATC
TTGAGCTCACAGTCTTCGTTCACAGCTAGGTTGCTGGGCTTTAGGTCCCTGTGAATTATGTCAGC
